Addgene plasmid #106179: pAAV.hSynapsin.SF-Venus-iGluSnFR.S72A
Purpose: Weak affinity yellow glutamate sensor ** A newer version of this sensor is available. Please see iGluSnFR3 plasmids at https://www.addgene.org/browse/article/28220233/ **
Depositing lab: Loren Looger. Depositing organization: HHMI, Janelia Research Campus. Publication: Stability, affinity, and chromatic variants of the glutamate sensor iGluSnFR. Marvin JS, Scholl B, Wilson DE, Podgorski K, Kazemipour A, Muller JA, Schoch S, Quiroz FJU, Rebola N, Bao H, Little JP, Tkachuk AN, Cai E, Hantman AW, Wang SS, DePiero VJ, Borghuis BG, Chapman ER, Dietrich D, DiGregorio DA, Fitzpatrick D, Looger LL. Nat Methods. 2018 Nov;15(11):936-939. doi: 10.1038/s41592-018-0171-3. Epub 2018 Oct 30. PubMed 30377363.
Backbone
  Vector backbone: pAAV.hSynapsin
  Backbone size w/o insert (bp): 4373
  Vector type: AAV
Growth in bacteria
  Bacterial resistance: Ampicillin, 100 μg/mL
  Growth temperature: 37°C
  Growth strain: NEB Stable
  Copy number: High Copy
Gene/Insert
  Gene/Insert name: SF-Venus-iGluSnFR.S72A
  Species: Synthetic
  Insert size (bp): 1821
  Mutation: SFGFP: T203Y, F46L, T65G, S72A GltI: S72A
  Promoter: hSynapsin
  Cloning method: Restriction Enzyme; 5′ cloning site unknown (unknown if destroyed); 3′ cloning site unknown (unknown if destroyed)
Terms and licenses: Academic/Nonprofit Terms; Industry Terms: Not Available to Industry
Depositor comments: ** A newer version of this sensor is available. Please see iGluSnFR3 plasmids at https://www.addgene.org/browse/article/28220233/ **
How to cite: pAAV.hSynapsin.SF-Venus-iGluSnFR.S72A was a gift from Loren Looger (Addgene plasmid # 106179 ; http://n2t.net/addgene:106179 ; RRID:Addgene_106179)
