[The description below was written by a language model from this plasmid's Addgene catalogue record and pLannotate feature annotations shown in this document.]
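Description:
pAAV.hSynapsin.SF-Venus-iGluSnFR.S72A is an adeno-associated virus transfer plasmid for neuronal expression of a yellow, weak-affinity variant of the genetically encoded glutamate sensor iGluSnFR. It is propagated in E. coli through a high-copy ColE1/pUC-type origin with ampicillin selection from the β-lactamase gene, and it also carries an f1 phage origin. Short lacZα and lacI fragments in the annotation are backbone remnants. Two AAV2 inverted terminal repeats flank the expression cassette, one of them annotated only as a fragment. These repeats define the segment that is packaged into recombinant AAV particles when rep, cap and helper functions are supplied in trans.

Between the ITRs, the human synapsin I promoter restricts expression to neurons. The synthetic open reading frame begins with a mouse Igκ leader that routes the protein into the secretory pathway. This is followed by the E. coli glutamate/aspartate-binding protein GltI, interrupted by a fluorescent protein that the annotation tool labels as a cEGFP-type sequence, and then by a PDGFRβ transmembrane domain that anchors the sensor on the extracellular face of the plasma membrane. According to the record, the fluorophore is superfolder GFP carrying T203Y, F46L, T65G and S72A, which convert it to a Venus-like yellow emitter. A separate S72A change in GltI is the mutation named in the construct title, in line with the stated weak affinity. A WPRE and an SV40 polyadenylation signal (annotated on the reverse strand) follow the coding region to support transcript stability and processing.

The construct is used to produce AAV for optical imaging of glutamate release in neurons. The depositor notes that newer iGluSnFR3 sensors have since become available.
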