Features (pLannotate 1.2.2; 18 found; start..end, strand, type, name):
    260..848     -  rep_origin     ori: high-copy-number ColE1/pMB1/pBR322/pUC origin of replication
   1019..1879    -  CDS            AmpR: β-lactamase; bla; confers resistance to ampicillin, carbenicillin, and related antibiotics
   1880..1984    -  promoter       AmpR promoter: bla
   2037..2465    -  rep_origin     f1 ori (sequence partly withheld): f1 bacteriophage origin of replication; arrow indicates direction of (+) strand synthesis
   2470..2539    -  CDS            lacZα (fragment): LacZα fragment of β-galactosidase; lacZ fragment
   2534..2666    -  repeat_region  AAV2 ITR (fragment): inverted terminal repeat of adeno-associated virus serotype 2 inverted
   2742..3189    +  promoter       hSyn promoter: human synapsin I promoter; confers neuron-specific expression (Kügler et al., 2003)
   3224..3286    +  sig_peptide    Igκ leader: leader sequence from mouse immunoglobulin κ light chain
   3293..4033    +  CDS            gltI (fragment): GLTI_ECOLI - Also known as ybeJ, yzzK. Experimental evidence at protein level: Swiss-Prot protein existence level 1. Part of the ABC transporter complex GltIJKL involved in glutamate and aspartate uptake. Binds to both glutamate and aspartate. From Escherichia coli (strain K12).
   4046..4765    +  CDS            cEGFP: cEGFP is a basic (constitutively fluorescent) green fluorescent protein published in 2008, derived from Aequorea victoria.
   4895..5041    +  CDS            PDGFRβ TM domain: transmembrane domain from platelet derived growth factor receptor beta
   5057..5645    +  misc_feature   WPRE: woodchuck hepatitis virus posttranscriptional regulatory element
   5646..5665    +  misc_feature   MCS (fragment): pBluescript multiple cloning site
   5694..5815    -  polyA_signal   SV40 poly(A) signal: SV40 polyadenylation signal
   5838..5906    -  CDS            large T antigen (fragment): large T antigen from SV40 (simian virus 40)
   5977..6110    +  repeat_region  AAV2 ITR: inverted terminal repeat of adeno-associated virus serotype 2 inverted
   6104..6160    -  CDS            lacI (fragment): lac repressor; lacI; The lac repressor binds to the lac operator to inhibit transcription in E. coli. This inhibition can be relieved by adding lactose or isopropyl-β-D-thiogalactopyranoside (IPTG).
   6168..77      -  CDS            lacI (fragment) (across the origin): lac repressor; lacI; The lac repressor binds to the lac operator to inhibit transcription in E. coli. This inhibition can be relieved by adding lactose or isopropyl-β-D-thiogalactopyranoside (IPTG).
>Addgene plasmid #106179 | pAAV.hSynapsin.SF-Venus-iGluSnFR.S72A | addgene full sequence | sequence record 204124 | Addgene NGS Result
AGTCGGGAAACCTGTCGTGCCAGCTGCATTAATGAATCGGCCAACGCGCGGGGAGAGGCGGTTTGCGTAT
TGGGCGCTCTTCCGCTTCCTCGCTCACTGACTCGCTGCGCTCGGTCGTTCGGCTGCGGCGAGCGGTATCA
GCTCACTCAAAGGCGGTAATACGGTTATCCACAGAATCAGGGGATAACGCAGGAAAGAACATGTGAGCAA
AAGGCCAGCAAAAGGCCAGGAACCGTAAAAAGGCCGCGTTGCTGGCGTTTTTCCATAGGCTCCGCCCCCC
TGACGAGCATCACAAAAATCGACGCTCAAGTCAGAGGTGGCGAAACCCGACAGGACTATAAAGATACCAG
GCGTTTCCCCCTGGAAGCTCCCTCGTGCGCTCTCCTGTTCCGACCCTGCCGCTTACCGGATACCTGTCCG
CCTTTCTCCCTTCGGGAAGCGTGGCGCTTTCTCATAGCTCACGCTGTAGGTATCTCAGTTCGGTGTAGGT
CGTTCGCTCCAAGCTGGGCTGTGTGCACGAACCCCCCGTTCAGCCCGACCGCTGCGCCTTATCCGGTAAC
TATCGTCTTGAGTCCAACCCGGTAAGACACGACTTATCGCCACTGGCAGCAGCCACTGGTAACAGGATTA
GCAGAGCGAGGTATGTAGGCGGTGCTACAGAGTTCTTGAAGTGGTGGCCTAACTACGGCTACACTAGAAG
AACAGTATTTGGTATCTGCGCTCTGCTGAAGCCAGTTACCTTCGGAAAAAGAGTTGGTAGCTCTTGATCC
GGCAAACAAACCACCGCTGGTAGCGGTGGTTTTTTTGTTTGCAAGCAGCAGATTACGCGCAGAAAAAAAG
GATCTCAAGAAGATCCTTTGATCTTTTCTACGGGGTCTGACGCTCAGTGGAACGAAAACTCACGTTAAGG
GATTTTGGTCATGAGATTATCAAAAAGGATCTTCACCTAGATCCTTTTAAATTAAAAATGAAGTTTTAAA
TCAATCTAAAGTATATATGAGTAAACTTGGTCTGACAGTTACCAATGCTTAATCAGTGAGGCACCTATCT
CAGCGATCTGTCTATTTCGTTCATCCATAGTTGCCTGACTCCCCGTCGTGTAGATAACTACGATACGGGA
GGGCTTACCATCTGGCCCCAGTGCTGCAATGATACCGCGAGACCCACGCTCACCGGCTCCAGATTTATCA
GCAATAAACCAGCCAGCCGGAAGGGCCGAGCGCAGAAGTGGTCCTGCAACTTTATCCGCCTCCATCCAGT
CTATTAATTGTTGCCGGGAAGCTAGAGTAAGTAGTTCGCCAGTTAATAGTTTGCGCAACGTTGTTGCCAT
TGCTACAGGCATCGTGGTGTCACGCTCGTCGTTTGGTATGGCTTCATTCAGCTCCGGTTCCCAACGATCA
AGGCGAGTTACATGATCCCCCATGTTGTGCAAAAAAGCGGTTAGCTCCTTCGGTCCTCCGATCGTTGTCA
GAAGTAAGTTGGCCGCAGTGTTATCACTCATGGTTATGGCAGCACTGCATAATTCTCTTACTGTCATGCC
ATCCGTAAGATGCTTTTCTGTGACTGGTGAGTACTCAACCAAGTCATTCTGAGAATAGTGTATGCGGCGA
CCGAGTTGCTCTTGCCCGGCGTCAATACGGGATAATACCGCGCCACATAGCAGAACTTTAAAAGTGCTCA
TCATTGGAAAACGTTCTTCGGGGCGAAAACTCTCAAGGATCTTACCGCTGTTGAGATCCAGTTCGATGTA
ACCCACTCGTGCACCCAACTGATCTTCAGCATCTTTTACTTTCACCAGCGTTTCTGGGTGAGCAAAAACA
GGAAGGCAAAATGCCGCAAAAAAGGGAATAAGGGCGACACGGAAATGTTGAATACTCATACTCTTCCTTT
TTCAATATTATTGAAGCATTTATCAGGGTTATTGTCTCATGAGCGGATACATATTTGAATGTATTTAGAA
AAATAAACAAATAGGGGTTCCGCGCACATTTCCCCGAAAAGTGCCACCTAAATTGTAAGCGTTAATATTT
TGTTAAAATTCGCGTTAAATTTTTGTTAAATCAGCTCATTTTTTAACCAATAGGCCGAAATCGGCAAAAT
CCCTTATAAATCAAAAGAATAGACCGAGATAGGGT
[37 nt withheld, positions 2136-2172]
AAAGAACGTGGACTCCAACGTCAAAGG
[49 nt withheld, positions 2200-2248]
T
[91 nt withheld, positions 2250-2340]
G
[124 nt withheld, positions 2342-2465]
CCCATTCGCCATTCAGGCTGCGCAACTGTTGGGAAGGGCGATCGGTGCGGGCCTCTTCGCTATTACGCCA
GCTGCGCGCTCGCTCGCTCACTGAGGCCGCCCGGGCAAAGCCCGGGCGTCGGGCGACCTTTGGTCGCCCG
GCCTCAGTGAGCGAGCGAGCGCGCAGAGAGGGAGTGGCCAACTCCATCACTAGGGGTTCCTTGTAGTTAA
TGATTAACCCGCCATGCTACTTATCTACGTAGCCATGCTCTAGGAAGATCCAGGGCCCTGCGTATGAGTG
CAAGTGGGTTTTAGGACCAGGATGAGGCGGGGTGGGGGTGCCTACCTGACGACCGGCCCCGACCCACTGG
ACAAGCACCCAACCCCCATTCCCCAAATTGCGCATCCCCTATCAGAGAGGGGGAGGGGAAACAGGATGCG
GCGAGGCGCGTGCGCACTGCCAGCTTCAGCACCGCGGACAGTGCCTTCGCCCCCGCCTGGCGGCGCGCGC
CACCGCCGCCTCAGCACTGAAGGCGCGCTGACGTCACTCGCCGGTCCCCCGCAAACTCCCCTTCCCGGCC
ACCTTGGTCGCGTCCGCGCCGCCGCCGGCCCAGCCGGACCGCACCACGCGAGGCGCGAGATAGGGGGGCA
CGGGCGCGACCATCTGCGCTGCGGCGCCGGCGACTCAGCGCTGCCTCAGTCTGCGGTGGGCAGCGGAGGA
GTCGTGTCGTGCCTGAGAGCGCAGTCCAATTCAAGCTGCTAGCAAGGATCCCGCCACCATGGAGACAGAC
ACACTCCTGCTATGGGTACTGCTGCTCTGGGTTCCAGGTTCCACTGGTGACAGATCTGCCGCAGGCAGCA
CGCTGGACAAAATCGCCAAAAACGGTGTGATTGTCGTCGGTCACCGTGAATCTTCAGTGCCTTTCTCTTA
TTACGACAATCAGCAAAAAGTGGTGGGTTACTCGCAGGATTACTCCAACGCCATTGTTGAAGCAGTGAAA
AAGAAACTCAACAAACCGGACTTGCAGGTAAAACTGATTCCGATTACCGCACAAAACCGTATTCCACTGC
TGCAAAACGGCACTTTCGATTTTGAATGTGGTTCTACCACCAACAACGTCGAACGCCAAAAACAGGCGGC
TTTCTCTGACACTATTTTCGTGGTCGGTACGCGCCTGTTGACCAAAAAGGGTGGCGATATCAAAGATTTT
GCCAACCTGAAAGACAAAGCCGTAGTCGTCACTTCCGGCACTACCTCTGAAGTTTTGCTCAACAAACTGA
ATGAAGAGCAAAAAATGAATATGCGCATCATCAGCGCCAAAGATCACGGTGACTCTTTCCGCACCCTGGA
AAGCGGTCGTGCCGTTGCCTTTATGATGGATGACGTGCTGCTGGCCGGTGAACGTGCGAAAGCGAAGAAA
CCAGACAACTGGGAAATCGTCGGCAAGCCGCAGTCTCAGGAGGCCTACGGTTGTATGTTGCGTAAAGATG
ATCCGCAGTTCAAAAAGCTGATGGATGACACCATCGCTCAGGTGCAGACCTCCGGTGAAGCGGAAAAATG
GTTTGATAAGTGGTTCAAAAATCCAATTCTGGTGAGCCACAACGTCTATATCACCGCCGACAAGCAGAAG
AACGGCATCAAGGCGAACTTCAAGATCCGCCACAACGTGGAGGACGGCAGCGTGCAGCTCGCCGACCACT
ACCAGCAGAACACCCCCATCGGCGACGGCCCCGTGCTGCTGCCCGACAACCACTACCTGAGCTATCAGTC
CGTGCTGAGCAAAGACCCCAACGAGAAGCGCGATCACATGGTCCTGCTGGAGTTCGTGACCGCCGCCGGG
ATCACTCTCGGCATGGACGAGCTGTACAAGGGCGGTACCGGAGGGAGCATGAGCAAGGGCGAGGAGCTGT
TCACCGGGGTGGTGCCCATCCTGGTCGAGCTGGACGGCGACGTAAACGGCCACAAGTTCAGCGTGCGCGG
CGAGGGCGAGGGCGATGCCACCAACGGCAAGCTGACCCTGAAGCTCATCTGCACCACCGGCAAGCTGCCC
GTGCCCTGGCCCACCCTCGTGACCACCCTGGGCTACGGCGTGCAGTGCTTCGCCCGCTACCCCGACCACA
TGAAGCAGCACGACTTCTTCAAGTCCGCCATGCCCGAAGGCTACGTCCAGGAGCGCACCATCAGCTTCAA
GGACGACGGCACCTACAAGACCCGCGCCGAGGTGAAGTTCGAGGGCGACACCCTGGTGAACCGCATCGAG
CTGAAGGGCATCGACTTCAAGGAGGACGGCAACATCCTGGGGCACAAGCTGGAGTACAACTTTAACAACC
CCCTGAACATGAATTTCGAACTGTCAGACGAAATGAAAGCACTGTTCAAAGAACCGAATGACAAGGCACT
GAAACTGCAGGTCGACGAACAAAAACTCATCTCAGAAGAGGATCTGAATGCTGTGGGCCAGGACACGCAG
GAGGTCATCGTGGTGCCACACTCCTTGCCCTTTAAGGTGGTGGTGATCTCAGCCATCCTGGCCCTGGTGG
TGCTCACCATCATCTCCCTTATCATCCTCATCATGCTTTGGCAGAAGAAGCCACGTTAGAAGCTTATCGA
TAATCAACCTCTGGATTACAAAATTTGTGAAAGATTGACTGGTATTCTTAACTATGTTGCTCCTTTTACG
CTATGTGGATACGCTGCTTTAATGCCTTTGTATCATGCTATTGCTTCCCGTATGGCTTTCATTTTCTCCT
CCTTGTATAAATCCTGGTTGCTGTCTCTTTATGAGGAGTTGTGGCCCGTTGTCAGGCAACGTGGCGTGGT
GTGCACTGTGTTTGCTGACGCAACCCCCACTGGTTGGGGCATTGCCACCACCTGTCAGCTCCTTTCCGGG
ACTTTCGCTTTCCCCCTCCCTATTGCCACGGCGGAACTCATCGCCGCCTGCCTTGCCCGCTGCTGGACAG
GGGCTCGGCTGTTGGGCACTGACAATTCCGTGGTGTTGTCGGGGAAATCATCGTCCTTTCCTTGGCTGCT
CGCCTGTGTTGCCACCTGGATTCTGCGCGGGACGTCCTTCTGCTACGTCCCTTCGGCCCTCAATCCAGCG
GACCTTCCTTCCCGCGGCCTGCTGCCGGCTCTGCGGCCTCTTCCGCGTCTTCGCCTTCGCCCTCAGACGA
GTCGGATCTCCCTTTGGGCCGCCTCCCCGCATCGATACCGTCGACCTCGACCCGGGCGGCCGCTTCGAGC
AGACATGATAAGATACATTGATGAGTTTGGACAAACCACAACTAGAATGCAGTGAAAAAAATGCTTTATT
TGTGAAATTTGTGATGCTATTGCTTTATTTGTAACCATTATAAGCTGCAATAAACAAGTTAACAACAACA
ATTGCATTCATTTTATGTTTCAGGTTCAGGGGGAGATGTGGGAGGTTTTTTAAAGCAAGTAAAACCTCTA
CAAATGTGGTAAAATCGATAAGGATCTTCCTAGAGCATGGCTACGTAGATAAGTAGCATGGCGGGTTAAT
CATTAACTACAAGGAACCCCTAGTGATGGAGTTGGCCACTCCCTCTCTGCGCGCTCGCTCGCTCACTGAG
GCCGGGCGACCAAAGGTCGCCCGACGCCCGGGCTTTGCCCGGGCGGCCTCAGTGAGCGAGCGAGCGCGCA
GCTGCATTAATGAATCGGCCAACGCGCGGGGAGAGGCGGTTTGCGTATTGGGCGCTCTTCCGC
